Addgene plasmid #177223: mU6-sgNT-hU6-sgLkb1_2nd
Purpose: Expresses a Lkb1-targeting and a non-targeting gRNAs and Cre-recombinase
Depositing lab: Monte Winslow. Depositing organization: Stanford University.
Backbone
  Vector backbone: pLL3.3
  Vector type: Lentiviral
Growth in bacteria
  Bacterial resistance: Ampicillin, 100 μg/mL
  Growth temperature: 37°C
  Growth strain: NEB Stable
  Copy number: High Copy
Gene/Insert
  Gene/Insert name: sgNT1/sgLkb1_2nd
  gRNA/shRNA sequence: GCGAGGTATTCGGCTCCGCG/AAGCTGCGCAGGATCCCCAA
  Species: M. musculus (mouse)
  Promoter: mU6/hU6
  Cloning method: Gibson Cloning
Terms and licenses: Academic/Nonprofit Terms; Industry Terms: Not Available to Industry
How to cite: mU6-sgNT-hU6-sgLkb1_2nd was a gift from Monte Winslow (Addgene plasmid # 177223 ; http://n2t.net/addgene:177223 ; RRID:Addgene_177223)
