[The description below was written by a language model from this plasmid's Addgene catalogue record and pLannotate feature annotations shown in this document.]
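Description:
mU6-sgNT-hU6-sgLkb1_2nd is an 8.2 kb HIV-1-based lentiviral transfer plasmid built on the pLL3.3 backbone. It delivers two guide RNAs together with Cre recombinase to mouse cells. In bacteria it is maintained through a high-copy ColE1/pUC-type origin and selected with ampicillin via the β-lactamase gene.

The viral genome is transcribed in packaging cells from a CMV enhancer/promoter fused to a truncated 5' LTR. This is followed by the Ψ packaging signal with a gag fragment, the Rev response element for Rev-dependent nuclear export, and the cPPT/CTS that aids nuclear import of the reverse-transcribed genome. Downstream lie two tandem RNA polymerase III cassettes. A mouse U6 promoter drives a non-targeting control guide (sgNT1), and a human U6 promoter drives a guide against mouse Lkb1; the "2nd" in the name is not explained in the record. The guide and scaffold sequences themselves are not annotated in the feature table, though gaps after each U6 promoter are consistent with them. A mouse PGK promoter then drives Cre, followed by a WPRE to enhance transcript stability and expression. A nef-derived fragment and a second truncated LTR annotation form the 3' end of the provirus.

No Cas9 is encoded, so editing presumably depends on Cas9 supplied by the recipient cells. One possibility is a Cre-activated allele, which the co-expressed Cre could switch on along with other floxed alleles, but the record does not specify the experimental system. The dual-guide layout, pairing a targeting guide with an inert one, suits single-gene controls for combinatorial knockout studies.
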