Features (pLannotate 1.2.2; 21 found; start..end, strand, type, name):
     69..249     +  LTR            5' LTR (truncated): truncated 5' long terminal repeat (LTR) from HIV-1
    311..899     -  rep_origin     ori: high-copy-number ColE1/pMB1/pBR322/pUC origin of replication
   1070..1930    -  CDS            AmpR: β-lactamase; bla; confers resistance to ampicillin, carbenicillin, and related antibiotics
   1931..2035    -  promoter       AmpR promoter: bla
   2094..2146    -  misc_feature   bom (fragment): basis of mobility region from pBR322
   2301..2680    +  enhancer       CMV enhancer: human cytomegalovirus immediate early enhancer
   2681..2880    +  promoter       CMV promoter: human cytomegalovirus (CMV) immediate early promoter
   2898..3078    +  LTR            5' LTR (truncated): truncated 5' long terminal repeat (LTR) from HIV-1
   3125..3250    +  misc_feature   HIV-1 Ψ: packaging signal of human immunodeficiency virus type 1
   3234..3572    +  CDS            HIV-1 gag (fragment): gag protein from human immunodeficiency virus 1; gag
   3747..3980    +  misc_feature   RRE: The Rev response element (RRE) of HIV-1 allows for Rev-dependent mRNA export from the nucleus to the cytoplasm.
   4357..4457    +  CDS            Rev (fragment): human immunodeficiency virus 1 (HIV-1) Rev protein; rev; enhances nuclear export of unspliced and incompletely spliced viral mRNAs
   4507..4624    +  misc_feature   cPPT/CTS: central polypurine tract and central termination sequence of HIV-1
   4706..5008    +  promoter       U6 promoter: RNA polymerase III promoter for mouse U6 snRNA (Das et al., 1988)
   5183..5420    +  promoter       U6 promoter: RNA polymerase III promoter for human U6 snRNA
   5593..6085    +  promoter       PGK promoter: mouse phosphoglycerate kinase 1 promoter
   6115..7145    +  CDS            Cre (fragment): site-specific recombinase Cre is a site-specific recombinase from bacteriophage P1. Recombination occurs at loxP sequences.
   7178..7201    +  misc_feature   MCS (fragment): pBluescript multiple cloning site
   7201..7789    +  misc_feature   WPRE: woodchuck hepatitis virus posttranscriptional regulatory element
   7790..7809    +  misc_feature   MCS (fragment): pBluescript multiple cloning site
   7811..62      +  CDS            nef (fragment) (across the origin): NEF_HV1LA - Experimental evidence at protein level: Swiss-Prot protein existence level 1. Extracellular Nef protein targets CD4(+) T-lymphocytes for apoptosis by interacting with CXCR4 surface receptors. From Human immunodeficiency virus type 1 group M subtype B (isolate Lai) (HIV-1).
>Addgene plasmid #177223 | mU6-sgNT-hU6-sgLkb1_2nd | addgene full sequence | sequence record 351959 | Addgene NGS Result
TAGAGTGGAGGTTTGACAGCCGCCTAGCATTTCATCACATGGCCCGAGAGCTGCATCCGGACTGTACTGG
GTCTCTCTGGTTAGACCAGATCTGAGCCTGGGAGCTCTCTGGCTAACTAGGGAACCCACTGCTTAAGCCT
CAATAAAGCTTGCCTTGAGTGCTTCAAGTAGTGTGTGCCCGTCTGTTGTGTGACTCTGGTAACTAGAGAT
CCCTCAGACCCTTTTAGTCAGTGTGGAAAATCTCTAGCAGCATGTGAGCAAAAGGCCAGCAAAAGGCCAG
GAACCGTAAAAAGGCCGCGTTGCTGGCGTTTTTCCATAGGCTCCGCCCCCCTGACGAGCATCACAAAAAT
CGACGCTCAAGTCAGAGGTGGCGAAACCCGACAGGACTATAAAGATACCAGGCGTTTCCCCCTGGAAGCT
CCCTCGTGCGCTCTCCTGTTCCGACCCTGCCGCTTACCGGATACCTGTCCGCCTTTCTCCCTTCGGGAAG
CGTGGCGCTTTCTCATAGCTCACGCTGTAGGTATCTCAGTTCGGTGTAGGTCGTTCGCTCCAAGCTGGGC
TGTGTGCACGAACCCCCCGTTCAGCCCGACCGCTGCGCCTTATCCGGTAACTATCGTCTTGAGTCCAACC
CGGTAAGACACGACTTATCGCCACTGGCAGCAGCCACTGGTAACAGGATTAGCAGAGCGAGGTATGTAGG
CGGTGCTACAGAGTTCTTGAAGTGGTGGCCTAACTACGGCTACACTAGAAGAACAGTATTTGGTATCTGC
GCTCTGCTGAAGCCAGTTACCTTCGGAAAAAGAGTTGGTAGCTCTTGATCCGGCAAACAAACCACCGCTG
GTAGCGGTGGTTTTTTTGTTTGCAAGCAGCAGATTACGCGCAGAAAAAAAGGATCTCAAGAAGATCCTTT
GATCTTTTCTACGGGGTCTGACGCTCAGTGGAACGAAAACTCACGTTAAGGGATTTTGGTCATGAGATTA
TCAAAAAGGATCTTCACCTAGATCCTTTTAAATTAAAAATGAAGTTTTAAATCAATCTAAAGTATATATG
AGTAAACTTGGTCTGACAGTTACCAATGCTTAATCAGTGAGGCACCTATCTCAGCGATCTGTCTATTTCG
TTCATCCATAGTTGCCTGACTCCCCGTCGTGTAGATAACTACGATACGGGAGGGCTTACCATCTGGCCCC
AGTGCTGCAATGATACCGCGAGACCCACGCTCACCGGCTCCAGATTTATCAGCAATAAACCAGCCAGCCG
GAAGGGCCGAGCGCAGAAGTGGTCCTGCAACTTTATCCGCCTCCATCCAGTCTATTAATTGTTGCCGGGA
AGCTAGAGTAAGTAGTTCGCCAGTTAATAGTTTGCGCAACGTTGTTGCCATTGCTACAGGCATCGTGGTG
TCACGCTCGTCGTTTGGTATGGCTTCATTCAGCTCCGGTTCCCAACGATCAAGGCGAGTTACATGATCCC
CCATGTTGTGCAAAAAAGCGGTTAGCTCCTTCGGTCCTCCGATCGTTGTCAGAAGTAAGTTGGCCGCAGT
GTTATCACTCATGGTTATGGCAGCACTGCATAATTCTCTTACTGTCATGCCATCCGTAAGATGCTTTTCT
GTGACTGGTGAGTACTCAACCAAGTCATTCTGAGAATAGTGTATGCGGCGACCGAGTTGCTCTTGCCCGG
CGTCAATACGGGATAATACCGCGCCACATAGCAGAACTTTAAAAGTGCTCATCATTGGAAAACGTTCTTC
GGGGCGAAAACTCTCAAGGATCTTACCGCTGTTGAGATCCAGTTCGATGTAACCCACTCGTGCACCCAAC
TGATCTTCAGCATCTTTTACTTTCACCAGCGTTTCTGGGTGAGCAAAAACAGGAAGGCAAAATGCCGCAA
AAAAGGGAATAAGGGCGACACGGAAATGTTGAATACTCATACTCTTCCTTTTTCAATATTATTGAAGCAT
TTATCAGGGTTATTGTCTCATGAGCGGATACATATTTGAATGTATTTAGAAAAATAAACAAATAGGGGTT
CCGCGCACATTTCCCCGAAAAGTGCCACCTGACGTCGACGGATCGGGAGATCTCCCGATCCCCTATGGTG
CACTCTCAGTACAATCTGCTCTGATGCCGCATAGTTAAGCCAGTATCTGCTCCCTGCTTGTGTGTTGGAG
GTCGCTGAGTAGTGCGCGAGCAAAATTTAAGCTACAACAAGGCAAGGCTTGACCGACAATTGCATGAAGA
ATCTGCTTAGGGTTAGGCGTTTTGCGCTGCTTCGCGATGTACGGGCCAGATATACGCGTTGACATTGATT
ATTGACTAGTTATTAATAGTAATCAATTACGGGGTCATTAGTTCATAGCCCATATATGGAGTTCCGCGTT
ACATAACTTACGGTAAATGGCCCGCCTGGCTGACCGCCCAACGACCCCCGCCCATTGACGTCAATAATGA
CGTATGTTCCCATAGTAACGCCAATAGGGACTTTCCATTGACGTCAATGGGTGGAGTATTTACGGTAAAC
TGCCCACTTGGCAGTACATCAAGTGTATCATATGCCAAGTACGCCCCCTATTGACGTCAATGACGGTAAA
TGGCCCGCCTGGCATTATGCCCAGTACATGACCTTATGGGACTTTCCTACTTGGCAGTACATCTACGTAT
TAGTCATCGCTATTACCATGGTGATGCGGTTTTGGCAGTACATCAATGGGCGTGGATAGCGGTTTGACTC
ACGGGGATTTCCAAGTCTCCACCCCATTGACGTCAATGGGAGTTTGTTTTGGCACCAAAATCAACGGGAC
TTTCCAAAATGTCGTAACAACTCCGCCCCATTGACGCAAATGGGCGGTAGGCGTGTACGGTGGGAGGTCT
ATATAAGCAGCGCGTTTTGCCTGTACTGGGTCTCTCTGGTTAGACCAGATCTGAGCCTGGGAGCTCTCTG
GCTAACTAGGGAACCCACTGCTTAAGCCTCAATAAAGCTTGCCTTGAGTGCTTCAAGTAGTGTGTGCCCG
TCTGTTGTGTGACTCTGGTAACTAGAGATCCCTCAGACCCTTTTAGTCAGTGTGGAAAATCTCTAGCAGT
GGCGCCCGAACAGGGACTTGAAAGCGAAAGGGAAACCAGAGGAGCTCTCTCGACGCAGGACTCGGCTTGC
TGAAGCGCGCACGGCAAGAGGCGAGGGGCGGCGACTGGTGAGTACGCCAAAAATTTTGACTAGCGGAGGC
TAGAAGGAGAGAGATGGGTGCGAGAGCGTCAGTATTAAGCGGGGGAGAATTAGATCGCGATGGGAAAAAA
TTCGGTTAAGGCCAGGGGGAAAGAAAAAATATAAATTAAAACATATAGTATGGGCAAGCAGGGAGCTAGA
ACGATTCGCAGTTAATCCTGGCCTGTTAGAAACATCAGAAGGCTGTAGACAAATACTGGGACAGCTACAA
CCATCCCTTCAGACAGGATCAGAAGAACTTAGATCATTATATAATACAGTAGCAACCCTCTATTGTGTGC
ATCAAAGGATAGAGATAAAAGACACCAAGGAAGCTTTAGACAAGATAGAGGAAGAGCAAAACAAAAGTAA
GACCACCGCACAGCAAGCGGCCGGCCGCTGATCTTCAGACCTGGAGGAGGAGATATGAGGGACAATTGGA
GAAGTGAATTATATAAATATAAAGTAGTAAAAATTGAACCATTAGGAGTAGCACCCACCAAGGCAAAGAG
AAGAGTGGTGCAGAGAGAAAAAAGAGCAGTGGGAATAGGAGCTTTGTTCCTTGGGTTCTTGGGAGCAGCA
GGAAGCACTATGGGCGCAGCGTCAATGACGCTGACGGTACAGGCCAGACAATTATTGTCTGGTATAGTGC
AGCAGCAGAACAATTTGCTGAGGGCTATTGAGGCGCAACAGCATCTGTTGCAACTCACAGTCTGGGGCAT
CAAGCAGCTCCAGGCAAGAATCCTGGCTGTGGAAAGATACCTAAAGGATCAACAGCTCCTGGGGATTTGG
GGTTGCTCTGGAAAACTCATTTGCACCACTGCTGTGCCTTGGAATGCTAGTTGGAGTAATAAATCTCTGG
AACAGATTTGGAATCACACGACCTGGATGGAGTGGGACAGAGAAATTAACAATTACACAAGCTTAATACA
CTCCTTAATTGAAGAATCGCAAAACCAGCAAGAAAAGAATGAACAAGAATTATTGGAATTAGATAAATGG
GCAAGTTTGTGGAATTGGTTTAACATAACAAATTGGCTGTGGTATATAAAATTATTCATAATGATAGTAG
GAGGCTTGGTAGGTTTAAGAATAGTTTTTGCTGTACTTTCTATAGTGAATAGAGTTAGGCAGGGATATTC
ACCATTATCGTTTCAGACCCACCTCCCAACCCCGAGGGGACCCGATAGGCCCGAAGGAATAGAAGAAGAA
GGTGGAGAGAGAGACAGAGACAGATCCATTCGATTAGTGAACGGATCGGCACTGCGTGCGCCAATTCTGC
AGACAAATGGCAGTATTCATCCACAATTTTAAAAGAAAAGGGGGGATTGGGGGGTACAGTGCAGGGGAAA
GAATAGTAGACATAATAGCAACAGACATACAAACTAAAGAATTACAAAAACAAATTACAAAAATTCAAAA
TTTTCGGGTTTATTACAGGGACAGCAGAGATCCAGTTTGGTTAGTACCGGGCCCGCTCTAGCCCTGCAGG
AACTGTTTAAACTGTGATCCGACGCGCCATCTCTAGGCCCGCGCCGGCCCCCTCGCACGGACTTGTGGGA
GAAGCTCGGCTACTCCCCTGCCCCGGTTAATTTGCATATAATATTTCCTAGTAACTATAGAGGCTTAATG
TGCGATAAAAGACAGATAATCTGTTCTTTTTAATACTAGCTACATTTTACATGATAGGCTTGGATTTCTA
TAAGAGATACAAATACTAAATTATTATTTTAAAAAACAGCACAAAAGGAAACTCACCCTAACTGTAAAGT
AATTGTGTGTTTTGAGACTATAAGTATCCCTTGGAGAACCACCTTGTTGGAAGCTGCGCAGGATCCCCAA
GTTTGAGAGCTAAGCAGAAAGCTGCATAGCAAGTTCAAATAAGGCTAGTCCGTACACAACTTGAAAAAGT
GGCAGCCGAGTCGGCTGCTTTTTTTGCTCGAATCTACACTCAGCTATGGCGCGCCCCAAGGTCGGGCAGG
AAGAGGGCCTATTTCCCATGATTCCTTCATATTTGCATATACGATACAAGGCTGTTAGAGAGATAATTGG
AATTAATTTGACTGTAAACACAAAGATATTAGTACAAAATACGTGACGTAGAAAGTAATAATTTCTTGGG
TAGTTTGCAGTTTTAAAATTATGTTTTAAAATGGACTATCATATGCTTACCGTAACTTGAAAGTATTTCG
ATTTCTTGGCTTTATATATCTTGTGGAAAGCCAGAAACATGGCGAGGTATTCGGCTCCGCGGTTTCAGAG
CTAAGCACAAGAGTGCATAGCAAGTTGAAATAAGGCTAGTCCGTTTACAACTTGAAAAAGTGGCACCCGA
GTCGGGTGCTTTTTTTGTTTGGCGCGCCTATGGCTTAATTAACATGGCGGCCGCATTCTACCGGGTAGGG
GAGGCGCTTTTCCCAAGGCAGTCTGGAGCATGCGCTTTAGCAGCCCCGCTGGGCACTTGGCGCTACACAA
GTGGCCTCTGGCCTCGCACACATTCCACATCCACCGGTAGGCGCCAACCGGCTCCGTTCTTTGGTGGCCC
CTTCGCGCCACCTTCTACTCCTCCCCTAGTCAGGAAGTTCCCCCCCGCCCCGCAGCTCGCGTCGTGCAGG
ACGTGACAAATGGAAGTAGCACGTCTCACTAGTCTCGTGCAGATGGACAGCACCGCTGAGCAATGGAAGC
GGGTAGGCCTTTGGGGCAGCGGCCAATAGCAGCTTTGCTCCTTCGCTTTCTGGGCTCAGAGGCTGGGAAG
GGGTGGGTCCGGGGGCGGGCTCAGGGGCGGGCTCAGGGGCGGGGCGGGCGCCCGAAGGTCCTCCGGAGGC
CCGGCATTCTGCACGCTTCAAAAGCGCACGTCTGCCGCGCTGTTCTCCTCTTCCTCATCTCCGGGACCCG
GGATGCCCAAGAAGAAGAGGAAGGTGTCCAATTTACTGACCGTACACCAAAATTTGCCTGCATTACCGGT
CGATGCAACGAGTGATGAGGTTCGCAAGAACCTGATGGACATGTTCAGGGATCGCCAGGCGTTTTCTGAG
CATACCTGGAAAATGCTTCTGTCCGTTTGCCGGTCGTGGGCGGCATGGTGCAAGTTGAATAACCGGAAAT
GGTTTCCCGCAGAACCTGAAGATGTTCGCGATTATCTTCTATATCTTCAGGCGCGCGGTCTGGCAGTAAA
AACTATCCAGCAACATTTGGGCCAGCTAAACATGCTTCATCGTCGGTCCGGGCTGCCACGACCAAGTGAC
AGCAATGCTGTTTCACTGGTTATGCGGCGGATCCGAAAAGAAAACGTTGATGCCGGTGAACGTGCAAAAC
AGGCTCTAGCGTTCGAACGCACTGATTTCGACCAGGTTCGTTCACTCATGGAAAATAGCGATCGCTGCCA
GGATATACGTAATCTGGCATTTCTGGGGATTGCTTATAACACCCTGTTACGTATAGCCGAAATTGCCAGG
ATCAGGGTTAAAGATATCTCACGTACTGACGGTGGGAGAATGTTAATCCATATTGGCAGAACGAAAACGC
TGGTTAGCACCGCAGGTGTAGAGAAGGCACTTAGCCTGGGGGTAACTAAACTGGTCGAGCGATGGATTTC
CGTCTCTGGTGTAGCTGATGATCCGAATAACTACCTGTTTTGCCGGGTCAGAAAAAATGGTGTTGCCGCG
CCATCTGCCACCAGCCAGCTATCAACTCGCGCCCTGGAAGGGATTTTTGAAGCAACTCATCGATTGATTT
ACGGCGCTAAGGATGACTCTGGTCAGAGATACCTGGCCTGGTCTGGACACAGTGCCCGTGTCGGAGCCGC
GCGAGATATGGCCCGCGCTGGAGTTTCAATACCGGAGATCATGCAAGCTGGTGGCTGGACCAATGTAAAT
ATTGTCATGAACTATATCCGTAACCTGGATAGTGAAACAGGGGCAATGGTGCGCCTGCTGGAAGATGGCG
ATTAGCCATGTTTAAGGGTTCCGGTTCCACTAGGTACAATTCGATATCAAGCTTATCGATAATCAACCTC
TGGATTACAAAATTTGTGAAAGATTGACTGGTATTCTTAACTATGTTGCTCCTTTTACGCTATGTGGATA
CGCTGCTTTAATGCCTTTGTATCATGCTATTGCTTCCCGTATGGCTTTCATTTTCTCCTCCTTGTATAAA
TCCTGGTTGCTGTCTCTTTATGAGGAGTTGTGGCCCGTTGTCAGGCAACGTGGCGTGGTGTGCACTGTGT
TTGCTGACGCAACCCCCACTGGTTGGGGCATTGCCACCACCTGTCAGCTCCTTTCCGGGACTTTCGCTTT
CCCCCTCCCTATTGCCACGGCGGAACTCATCGCCGCCTGCCTTGCCCGCTGCTGGACAGGGGCTCGGCTG
TTGGGCACTGACAATTCCGTGGTGTTGTCGGGGAAATCATCGTCCTTTCCTTGGCTGCTCGCCTGTGTTG
CCACCTGGATTCTGCGCGGGACGTCCTTCTGCTACGTCCCTTCGGCCCTCAATCCAGCGGACCTTCCTTC
CCGCGGCCTGCTGCCGGCTCTGCGGCCTCTTCCGCGTCTTCGCCTTCGCCCTCAGACGAGTCGGATCTCC
CTTTGGGCCGCCTCCCCGCATCGATACCGTCGACCTCGATCGAGACCTAGAAAAACATGGAGCAATCACA
AGTAGCAATACAGCAGCTACCAATGCTGATTGTGCCTGGCTAGAAGCACAAGAGGAGGAGGAGGTGGGTT
TTCCAGTCACACCTCAGGTACCTTTAAGACCAATGACTTACAAGGCAGCTGTAGATCTTAGCCACTTTTT
AAAAGAAAAGGGGGGACTGGAAGGGCTAATTCACTCCCAACGAAGACAAGATATCCTTGATCTGTGGATC
TACCACACACAAGGCTACTTCCCTGATTGGCAGAACTACACACCAGGGCCAGGGATCAGATATCCACTGA
CCTTTGGATGGTGCTACAAGCTAGTACCAGTTGAGCAAGAGAAGGTAGAAGAAGCCAATGAAGGAGAGAA
CACCCGCTTGTTACACCCTGTGAGCCTGCATGGGATGGATGACCCGGAGAGAGAAGTAT
